>Addgene plasmid #62366 | pJW1512 | depositor full sequence | sequence record 102370 | pJW1512 sequence 14367 bps
CCGAGTAATACCGGGGGAGATTAGATCGCGATGGGAAAAATTCGGTTAAGGCCAGGGGGAAAGAAAAAAT
ATAAATTAAAACATATAGTATGGGCAAGCAGGGAGCTAGAACGATTCGCAGTTAATCCTGGCCTGTTAGA
AACATCAGAAGGCTGTAGACAAATACTGGGACAGCTACAACCATCCCTTCAGACAGGATCAGAAGAACTT
AGATCATTATATAATACAGTAGCAACCCTCTATTGTGTGCATCAAAGGATAGAGATAAAAGACACCAAGG
AAGCTTTAGACAAGATAGAGGAAGAGCAAAACAAAAGTAAGACCACCGCACAGCAAGCGGCCGGCCGCTG
ATCTTCAGACCTGGAGGAGGAGATATGAGGGACAATTGGAGAAGTGAATTATATAAATATAAAGTAGTAA
AAATTGAACCATTAGGAGTAGCACCCACCAAGGCAAAGAGAAGAGTGGTGCAGAGAGAAAAAAGAGCAGT
GGGAATAGGAGCTTTGTTCCTTGGGTTCTTGGGAGCAGCAGGAAGCACTATGGGCGCAGCGTCAATGACG
CTGACGGTACAGGCCAGACAATTATTGTCTGGTATAGTGCAGCAGCAGAACAATTTGCTGAGGGCTATTG
AGGCGCAACAGCATCTGTTGCAACTCACAGTCTGGGGCATCAAGCAGCTCCAGGCAAGAATCCTGGCTGT
GGAAAGATACCTAAAGGATCAACAGCTCCTGGGGATTTGGGGTTGCTCTGGAAAACTCATTTGCACCACT
GCTGTGCCTTGGAATGCTAGTTGGAGTAATAAATCTCTGGAACAGATTTGGAATCACACGACCTGGATGG
AGTGGGACAGAGAAATTAACAATTACACAAGCTTAATACACTCCTTAATTGAAGAATCGCAAAACCAGCA
AGAAAAGAATGAACAAGAATTATTGGAATTAGATAAATGGGCAAGTTTGTGGAATTGGTTTAACATAACA
AATTGGCTGTGGTATATAAAATTATTCATAATGATAGTAGGAGGCTTGGTAGGTTTAAGAATAGTTTTTG
CTGTACTTTCTATAGTGAATAGAGTTAGGCAGGGATATTCACCATTATCGTTTCAGACCCACCTCCCAAC
CCCGAGGGGACCCGACAGGCCCGAAGGAATAGAAGAAGAAGGTGGAGAGAGAGACAGAGACAGATCCATT
CGATTAGTGAACGGATCGGCACTGCGTGCGCCAATTCTGCAGACAAATGGCAGTATTCATCCACAATTTT
AAAAGAAAAGGGGGGATTGGGGGGTACAGTGCAGGGGAAAGAATAGTAGACATAATAGCAACAGACATAC
AAACTAAAGAATTACAAAAACAAATTACAAAAATTCAAAATTTTCGGGTTTATTACAGGGACAGCAGAGA
TCCAGTTTGGTTAGTACCGGGCCCGCTCTAGTCCGGAATCAGTCCTGCTCCTCGGCCACGAAGTGCACGC
AGTTGCCGGCCGGGTCGCGCAGGGCGAACTCCCGCCCCCACGGCTGCTCGCCGATCTCGGTCATGGCCGG
CCCGGAGGCGTCCCGGAAGTTCGTGGACACGACCTCCGACCACTCGGCGTACAGCTCGTCCAGGCCGCGC
ACCCACACCCAGGCCAGGGTGTTGTCCGGCACCACCTGGTCCTGGACCGCGCTGATGAACAGGGTCACGT
CGTCCCGGACCACACCGGCGAAGTCGTCCTCCACGAAGTCCCGGGAGAACCCGAGCCGGTCGGTCCAGAA
CTCGACCGCTCCGGCGACGTCGCGCGCGGTGAGCACCGGAACGGCACTGGTCAACTTGGCCATGGTGGCC
CTCCTATAGTGAGTCGTATTATACTATGCCGATATACTATGCCGATGATTAATTGTCAACACGTGCTGCA
GGTCCGAGGTTCTAGGCTAGCTTAAAGGAACCAATTCAGTCGACTGGATCCTTTACCACTCCCTATCAGT
GATAGAGAAAAGTGAAAGTCGAGTTTACCACTCCCTATCAGTGATAGAGAAAAGTGAAAGTCGAGTTTAC
CACTCCCTATCAGTGATAGAGAAAAGTGAAAGTCGAGTTTACCACTCCCTATCAGTGATAGAGAAAAGTG
AAAGTCGAGTTTACCACTCCCTATCAGTGATAGAGAAAAGTGAAAGTCGAGTTTACCACTCCCTATCAGT
GATAGAGAAAAGTGAAAGTCGAGTTTACCACTCCCTATCAGTGATAGAGAAAAGTGAAAGTCGAGCTCGG
TACCCGGGTCGAGGTAGGCGTGTACGGTGGGAGGCCTATATAAGCAGAGCTCGTTTAGTGAACCGTCAGA
TCGCCTGGAGACGCCATCCACGCTGTTTTGACCTCCATAGAAGACACCGGGACCGATCCAGCCTACCGGT
CGCCACCATGGACTACAAAGACCATGACGGTGATTATAAAGATCATGACATCGATTACAAGGATGACGAT
GACAAGCTTATGAAGGATAACACCGTGCCACTGAAATTGATTGCCCTGTTAGCGAACGGTGAATTTCACT
CTGGCGAGCAGTTGGGTGAAACGCTGGGAATGAGCCGGGCGGCTATTAATAAACACATTCAGACACTGCG
TGACTGGGGCGTTGATGTCTTTACCGTTCCGGGTAAAGGATACAGCCTGCCTGAGCCTATCCAGTTACTT
AATGCTAAACAGATATTGGGTCAGCTGGATGGCGGTAGTGTAGCCGTGCTGCCAGTGATTGACTCCACGA
ATCAGTACCTTCTTGATCGTATCGGAGAGCTTAAATCGGGCGATGCTTGCATTGCAGAATACCAGCAGGC
TGGCCGTGGTCGCCGGGGTCGGAAATGGTTTTCGCCTTTTGGCGCAAACTTATATTTGTCGATGTTCTGG
CGTCTGGAACAAGGCCCGGCGGCGGCGATTGGTTTAAGTCTGGTTATCGGTATCGTGATGGCGGAAGTAT
TACGCAAGCTGGGTGCAGATAAAGTTCGTGTTAAATGGCCTAATGACCTCTATCTGCAGGATCGCAAGCT
GGCAGGCATTCTGGTGGAGCTGACTGGCAAAACTGGCGATGCGGCGCAAATAGTCATTGGAGCCGGGATC
AACATGGCAATGCGCCGTGTTGAAGAGAGTGTCGTTAATCAGGGGTGGATCACGCTGCAGGAAGCGGGGA
TCAATCTCGATCGTAATACGTTGGCGGCCATGCTAATACGTGAATTACGTGCTGCGTTGGAACTCTTCGA
ACAAGAAGGATTGGCACCTTATCTGTCGCGCTGGGAAAAGCTGGATAATTTTATTAATCGCCCAGTGAAA
CTTATCATTGGTGATAAAGAAATATTTGGCATTTCACGCGGAATAGACAAACAGGGGGCTTTATTACTTG
AGCAGGATGGAATAATAAAACCCTGGATGGGCGGTGAAATATCCCTGCGTAGTGCAGAAAAAGGAGGTTC
TGTGAGCAAGGGCGAGGAGGATAACATGGCCATCATCAAGGAGTTCATGCGCTTCAAGGTGCACATGGAG
GGCTCCGTGAACGGCCACGAGTTCGAGATCGAGGGCGAGGGCGAGGGCCGCCCCTACGAGGGCACCCAGA
CCGCCAAGCTGAAGGTGACCAAGGGTGGCCCCCTGCCCTTCGCCTGGGACATCCTGTCCCCTCAGTTCAT
GTACGGCTCCAAGGCCTACGTGAAGCACCCCGCCGACATCCCCGACTACTTGAAGCTGTCCTTCCCCGAG
GGCTTCAAGTGGGAGCGCGTGATGAACTTCGAGGACGGCGGCGTGGTGACCGTGACCCAGGACTCCTCCC
TGCAGGACGGCGAGTTCATCTACAAGGTGAAGCTGCGCGGCACCAACTTCCCCTCCGACGGCCCCGTAAT
GCAGAAGAAGACCATGGGCTGGGAGGCCTCCTCCGAGCGGATGTACCCCGAGGACGGCGCCCTGAAGGGC
GAGATCAAGCAGAGGCTGAAGCTGAAGGACGGCGGCCACTACGACGCTGAGGTCAAGACCACCTACAAGG
CCAAGAAGCCCGTGCAGCTGCCCGGCGCCTACAACGTCAACATCAAGTTGGACATCACCTCCCACAACGA
GGACTACACCATCGTGGAACAGTACGAACGCGCCGAGGGCCGCCACTCCACCGGCGGCATGGACGAGCTG
TACAAGAACAGCCGC
[288 nt withheld, positions 4146-4433]
TAGGAATTCATCGATAGATCTGATATCGGACGCGTAAGATCTGGCCTCCGCGCCGGGTTTTGGCGCCTCC
CGCGGGCGCCCCCCTCCTCACGGCGAGCGCTGCCACGTCAGACGAAGGGCGCAGCGAGCGTCCTGATCCT
TCCGCCCGGACGCTCAGGACAGCGGCCCGCTGCTCATAAGACTCGGCCTTAGAACCCCAGTATCAGCAGA
AGGACATTTTAGGACGGGACTTGGGTGACTCTAGGGCACTGGTTTTCTTTCCAGAGAGCGGAACAGGCGA
GGAAAAGTAGTCCCTTCTCGGCGATTCTGCGGAGGGATCTCCGTGGGGCGGTGAACGCCGATGATTATAT
AAGGACGCGCCGGGTGTGGCACAGCTAGTTCCGTCGCAGCCGGGATTTGGGTCGCGGTTCTTGTTTGTGG
ATCGCTGTGATCGTCACTTGGTGAGTAGCGGGCTGCTGGGCTGGCCGGGGCTTTCGTGGCCGCCGGGCCG
CTCGGTGGGACGGAAGCGTGTGGAGAGACCGCCAAGGGCTGTAGTCTGGGTCCGCGAGCAAGGTTGCCCT
GAACTGGGGGTTGGGGGGAGCGCAGCAAAATGGCGGCTGTTCCCGAGTCTTGAATGGAAGACGCTTGTGA
GGCGGGCTGTGAGGTCGTTGAAACAAGGTGGGGGGCATGGTGGGCGGCAAGAACCCAAGGTCTTGAGGCC
TTCGCTAATGCGGGAAAGCTCTTATTCGGGTGAGATGGGCTGGGGCACCATCTGGGGACCCTGACGTGAA
GTTTGTCACTGACTGGAGAACTCGGTTTGTCGTCTGTTGCGGGGGCGGCAGTTATGGCGGTGCCGTTGGG
CAGTGCACCCGTACCTTTGGGAGCGCGCGCCCTCGTCGTGTCGTGACGTCACCCGTTCTGTTGGCTTATA
ATGCAGGGTGGGGCCACCTGCCGGTAGGTGTGCGGTAGGCTTTTCTCCGTCGCAGGACGCAGGGTTCGGG
CCTAGGGTAGGCTCTCCTGAATCGACAGGCGCCGGACCTCTGGTGAGGGGAGGGATAAGTGAGGCGTCAG
TTTCTTTGGTCGGTTTTATGTACCTATCTTCTTAAGTAGCTGAAGCTCCGGTTTTGAACTATGCGCTCGG
GGTTGGCGAGTGTGTTTTGTGAAGTTTTTTAGGCACCTTTTGAAATGTAATCATTTGGGTCAATATGTAA
TTTTCAGTGTTAGACTAGTAAATTGTCCGCTAAATTCTGGCCGTTTTTGGCTTTTTTGTTAGACGGATCC
ATAACTTCGTATAATGTATGCTATACGAAGTTATGCCACCATGTCTAGACTGGACAAGAGCAAAGTCATA
AACGGAGCTCTGGAATTACTCAATGGTGTCGGTATCGAAGGCCTGACGACAAGGAAACTCGCTCAAAAGC
TGGGAGTTGAGCAGCCTACCCTGTACTGGCACGTGAAGAACAAGCGGGCCCTGCTCGATGCCCTGCCAAT
CGAGATGCTGGACAGGCATCATACCCACTTCTGCCCCCTGGAAGGCGAGTCATGGCAAGACTTTCTGCGG
AACAACGCCAAGTCATACCGCTGTGCTCTCCTCTCACATCGCGACGGGGCTAAAGTGCATCTCGGCACCC
GCCCAACAGAGAAACAGTACGAAACCCTGGAAAATCAGCTCGCGTTCCTGTGTCAGCAAGGCTTCTCCCT
GGAGAACGCACTGTACGCTCTGTCCGCCGTGGGCCACTTTACACTGGGCTGCGTATTGGAGGAACAGGAG
CATCAAGTAGCAAAAGAGGAAAGAGAGACACCTACCACCGATTCTATGCCCCCACTTCTGAGACAAGCAA
TTGAGCTGTTCGACCGGCAGGGAGCCGAACCTGCCTTCCTTTTCGGCCTGGAACTAATCATATGTGGCCT
GGAGAAACAGCTAAAGTGCGAAAGCGGCGGGCCGACCGACGCCCTTGACGATTTTGACTTAGACATGCTC
CCAGCCGATGCCCTTGACGACTTTGACCTTGATATGCTGCCTGCTGACGCTCTTGACGATTTTGACCTTG
ACATGCTCCCCGGGTAAATAACTTCGTATAGCATACATTATACGAAGTTATGGCGCGCCAATTCCGCCCC
TCTCCCTCCCCCCCCCCTAACGTTACTGGCCGAAGCCGCTTGGAATAAGGCCGGTGTGCGTTTGTCTATA
TGTTATTTTCCACCATATTGCCGTCTTTTGGCAATGTGAGGGCCCGGAAACCTGGCCCTGTCTTCTTGAC
GAGCATTCCTAGGGGTCTTTCCCCTCTCGCCAAAGGAATGCAAGGTCTGTTGAATGTCGTGAAGGAAGCA
GTTCCTCTGGAAGCTTCTTGAAGACAAACAACGTCTGTAGCGACCCTTTGCAGGCAGCGGAACCCCCCAC
CTGGCGACAGGTGCCTCTGCGGCCAAAAGCCACGTGTATAAGATACACCTGCAAAGGCGGCACAACCCCA
GTGCCACGTTGTGAGTTGGATAGTTGTGGAAAGAGTCAAATGGCTCTCCTCAAGCGTATTCAACAAGGGG
CTGAAGGATGCCCAGAAGGTACCCCATTGTATGGGATCTGATCTGGGGCCTCGGTGCACATGCTTTACAT
GTGTTTAGTCGAGGTTAAAAAAACGTCTAGGCCCCCCGAACCACGGGGACGTGGTTTTCCTTTGAAAAAC
ACGATAATACCATGTATCGATCCACCATGGTGAGCAAGGGCGAGGAGCTGTTCACCGGGGTGGTGCCCAT
CCTGGTCGAGCTGGACGGCGACGTAAACGGCCACAAGTTCAGCGTGTCCGGCGAGGGCGAGGGCGATGCC
ACCTACGGCAAGCTGACCCTGAAGTTCATCTGCACCACCGGCAAGCTGCCCGTGCCCTGGCCCACCCTCG
TGACCACCCTGACCTACGGCGTGCAGTGCTTCAGCCGCTACCCCGACCACATGAAGCAGCACGACTTCTT
CAAGTCCGCCATGCCCGAAGGCTACGTCCAGGAGCGCACCATCTTCTTCAAGGACGACGGCAACTACAAG
ACCCGCGCCGAGGTGAAGTTCGAGGGCGACACCCTGGTGAACCGCATCGAGCTGAAGGGCATCGACTTCA
AGGAGGACGGCAACATCCTGGGGCACAAGCTGGAGTACAACTACAACAGCCACAACGTCTATATCATGGC
CGACAAGCAGAAGAACGGCATCAAGGTGAACTTCAAGATCCGCCACAACATCGAGGACGGCAGCGTGCAG
CTCGCCGACCACTACCAGCAGAACACCCCCATCGGCGACGGCCCCGTGCTGCTGCCCGACAACCACTACC
TGAGCACCCAGTCCGCCCTGAGCAAAGACCCCAACGAGAAGCGCGATCACATGGTCCTGCTGGAGTTCGT
GACCGCCGCCGGGATCACTCTCGGCATGGACGAGCTGTACAAGTAATTAATTAAGCGCGTCTGGAACAAT
CAACCTCTGGATTACAAAATTTGTGAAAGATTGACTGGTATTCTTAACTATGTTGCTCCTTTTACGCTAT
GTGGATACGCTGCTTTAATGCCTTTGTATCATGCTATTGCTTCCCGTATGGCTTTCATTTTCTCCTCCTT
GTATAAATCCTGGTTGCTGTCTCTTTATGAGGAGTTGTGGCCCGTTGTCAGGCAACGTGGCGTGGTGTGC
ACTGTGTTTGCTGACGCAACCCCCACTGGTTGGGGCATTGCCACCACCTGTCAGCTCCTTTCCGGGACTT
TCGCTTTCCCCCTCCCTATTGCCACGGCGGAACTCATCGCCGCCTGCCTTGCCCGCTGCTGGACAGGGGC
TCGGCTGTTGGGCACTGACAATTCCGTGGTGTTGTCGGGGAAGCTGACGTCCTTTCCATGGCTGCTCGCC
TGTGTTGCCACCTGGATTCTGCGCGGGACGTCCTTCTGCTACGTCCCTTCGGCCCTCAATCCAGCGGACC
TTCCTTCCCGCGGCCTGCTGCCGGCTCTGCGGCCTCTTCCGCGTCTTCGCCTTCGCCCTCAGACGAGTCG
GATCTCCCTTTGGGCCGCCTCCCCGCCTGGAATTAATTCTGCAGTCGAGACCTAGAAAAACATGGAGCAA
TCACAAGTAGCAATACAGCAGCTACCAATGCTGATTGTGCCTGGCTAGAAGCACAAGAGGAGGAGGAGGT
GGGTTTTCCAGTCACACCTCAGGTACCTTTAAGACCAATGACTTACAAGGCAGCTGTAGATCTTAGCCAC
TTTTTAAAAGAAAAGAGGGGACTGGAAGGGCTAATTCACTCCCAACGAAGACAAGATCTGCTTTTTGCTT
GTACTGGGTCTCTCTGGTTAGACCAGATCTGAGCCTGGGAGCTCTCTGGCTAACTAGGGAACCCACTGCT
TAAGCCTCAATAAAGCTTGCCTTGAGTGCTTCAAGTAGTGTGTGCCCGTCTGTTGTGTGACTCTGGTAAC
TAGAGATCCCTCAGACCCTTTTAGTCAGTGTGGAAAATCTCTAGCAGTAGTAGTTCATGTCATCTTATTA
TTCAGTATTTATAACTTGCAAAGAAATGAATATCAGAGAGTGAGAGGCCTTGACATTGTTTAAACCCGCT
GATCAGCCTCGACTGTGCCTTCTAGTTGCCAGCCATCTGTTGTTTGCCCCTCCCCCGTGCCTTCCTTGAC
CCTGGAAGGTGCCACTCCCACTGTCCTTTCCTAATAAAATGAGGAAATTGCATCGCATTGTCTGAGTAGG
TGTCATTCTATTCTGGGGGGTGGGGTGGGGCAGGACAGCAAGGGGGAGGATTGGGAAGACAATAGCAGGC
ATGCTGGGGATGCGGTGGGCTCTATGGCTTCTGAGGCGGAAAGAACCAGCTGGGGCTCTAGGGGGTATCC
CC
[124 nt withheld, positions 9266-9389]
C
[91 nt withheld, positions 9391-9481]
A
[49 nt withheld, positions 9483-9531]
CCTTTGACGTTGGAGTCCACGTTCTTT
[37 nt withheld, positions 9559-9595]
ACCCTATCTCGGTCTATTCTTTTGATTTATAAGGGATTTTGCCGATTTCGGCCTATTGGTTAAAAAATGA
GCTGATTTAACAAAAATTTAACGCGAATTAATTCTGTGGAATGTGTGTCAGTTAGGGTGTGGAAAGTCCC
CAGGCTCCCCAGCAGGCAGAAGTATGCAAAGCATGCATCTCAATTAGTCAGCAACCAGGTGTGGAAAGTC
CCCAGGCTCCCCAGCAGGCAGAAGTATGCAAAGCATGCATCTCAATTAGTCAGCAACCATAGTCCCGCCC
CTAACTCCGCCCATCCCGCCCCTAACTCCGCCCAGTTCCGCCCATTCTCCGCCCCATGGCTGACTAATTT
TTTTTATTTATGCAGAGGCCGAGGCCGCCTCTGCCTCTGAGCTATTCCAGAAGTAGTGAGGAGGCTTTTT
TGGAGGCCTAGGCTTTTGCAAAAAGCTCCCGGGAGCTTGTATATCCATTTTCGGATCTGATCAGCACGTG
ATGAAAAAGCCTGAACTCACCGCGACGTGACCGCAAGGAATCGGTCAATACACTACATGGCGTGATTTCA
TATGCGCGATTGCTGATCCCCATGTGTATCACTGGCAAACTGTGATGGACGACACCGTCAGTGCGTCCGT
CGCGCAGGCTCTCGATGAGCTGATGCTTTGGGCCGAGGACTGCCCCGAAGTCCGGCACCTCGTGCACGCG
GATTTCGGCTCCAACAATGTCCTGACGGACAATGGCCGCATAACAGCGGTCATTGACTGGAGCGAGGCGA
TGTTCGGGGATTCCCAATACGAGGTCGCCAACATCTTCTTCTGGAGGCCGTGGTTGGCTTGTATGGAGCA
GCAGACGCGCTACTTCGAGCGGAGGCATCCGGAGCTTGCAGGATCGCCGCGGCTCCGGGCGTATATGCTC
CGCATTGGTCTTGACCAACTCTATCAGAGCTTGGTTGACGGCAATTTCGATGATGCAGCTTGGGCGCAGG
GTCGATGCGACGCAATCGTCCGATCCGGAGCCGGGACTGTCGGGCGTACACAAATCGCCCGCAGAAGCGC
GGCCGTCTGGACCGATGGCTGTGTAGAAGTACTCGCCGATAGTGGAAACCGACGCCCCAGCACTCGTCCG
AGGGCAAAGGAATAGCACGTGCTACGAGATTTCGATTCCACCGCCGCCTTCTATGAAAGGTTGGGCTTCG
GAATCGTTTTCCGGGACGCCGGCTGGATGATCCTCCAGCGCGGGGATCTCATGCTGGAGTTCTTCGCCCA
CCCCAACTTGTTTATTGCAGCTTATAATGGTTACAAATAAAGCAATAGCATCACAAATTTCACAAATAAA
GCATTTTTTTCACTGCATTCTAGTTGTGGTTTGTCCAAACTCATCAATGTATCTTATCATGTCTGTATAC
CGTCGACCTCTAGCTAGAGCTTGGCGTAATCATGGTCATAGCTGTTTCCTGTGTGAAATTGTTATCCGCT
CACAATTCCACACAACATACGAGCCGGAAGCATAAAGTGTAAAGCCTGGGGTGCCTAATGAGTGAGCTAA
CTCACATTAATTGCGTTGCGCTCACTGCCCGCTTTCCAGTCGGGAAACCTGTCGTGCCAGCTGCATTAAT
GAATCGGCCAACGCGCGGGGAGAGGCGGTTTGCGTATTGGGCGCTCTTCCGCTTCCTCGCTCACTGACTC
GCTGCGCTCGGTCGTTCGGCTGCGGCGAGCGGTATCAGCTCACTCAAAGGCGGTAATACGGTTATCCACA
GAATCAGGGGATAACGCAGGAAAGAACATGTGAGCAAAAGGCCAGCAAAAGGCCAGGAACCGTAAAAAGG
CCGCGTTGCTGGCGTTTTTCCATAGGCTCCGCCCCCCTGACGAGCATCACAAAAATCGACGCTCAAGTCA
GAGGTGGCGAAACCCGACAGGACTATAAAGATACCAGGCGTTTCCCCCTGGAAGCTCCCTCGTGCGCTCT
CCTGTTCCGACCCTGCCGCTTACCGGATACCTGTCCGCCTTTCTCCCTTCGGGAAGCGTGGCGCTTTCTC
ATAGCTCACGCTGTAGGTATCTCAGTTCGGTGTAGGTCGTTCGCTCCAAGCTGGGCTGTGTGCACGAACC
CCCCGTTCAGCCCGACCGCTGCGCCTTATCCGGTAACTATCGTCTTGAGTCCAACCCGGTAAGACACGAC
TTATCGCCACTGGCAGCAGCCACTGGTAACAGGATTAGCAGAGCGAGGTATGTAGGCGGTGCTACAGAGT
TCTTGAAGTGGTGGCCTAACTACGGCTACACTAGAAGAACAGTATTTGGTATCTGCGCTCTGCTGAAGCC
AGTTACCTTCGGAAAAAGAGTTGGTAGCTCTTGATCCGGCAAACAAACCACCGCTGGTAGCGGTGGTTTT
TTTGTTTGCAAGCAGCAGATTACGCGCAGAAAAAAAGGATCTCAAGAAGATCCTTTGATCTTTTCTACGG
GGTCTGACGCTCAGTGGAACGAAAACTCACGTTAAGGGATTTTGGTCATGAGATTATCAAAAAGGATCTT
CACCTAGATCCTTTTAAATTAAAAATGAAGTTTTAAATCAATCTAAAGTATATATGAGTAAACTTGGTCT
GACAGTTACCAATGCTTAATCAGTGAGGCACCTATCTCAGCGATCTGTCTATTTCGTTCATCCATAGTTG
CCTGACTCCCCGTCGTGTAGATAACTACGATACGGGAGGGCTTACCATCTGGCCCCAGTGCTGCAATGAT
ACCGCGAGACCCACGCTCACCGGCTCCAGATTTATCAGCAATAAACCAGCCAGCCGGAAGGGCCGAGCGC
AGAAGTGGTCCTGCAACTTTATCCGCCTCCATCCAGTCTATTAATTGTTGCCGGGAAGCTAGAGTAAGTA
GTTCGCCAGTTAATAGTTTGCGCAACGTTGTTGCCATTGCTACAGGCATCGTGGTGTCACGCTCGTCGTT
TGGTATGGCTTCATTCAGCTCCGGTTCCCAACGATCAAGGCGAGTTACATGATCCCCCATGTTGTGCAAA
AAAGCGGTTAGCTCCTTCGGTCCTCCGATCGTTGTCAGAAGTAAGTTGGCCGCAGTGTTATCACTCATGG
TTATGGCAGCACTGCATAATTCTCTTACTGTCATGCCATCCGTAAGATGCTTTTCTGTGACTGGTGAGTA
CTCAACCAAGTCATTCTGAGAATAGTGTATGCGGCGACCGAGTTGCTCTTGCCCGGCGTCCATACGGGAT
AATACCGCGCCACATAGCAGAACTTTAAAAGTGCTCATCATTGGAAAACGTTCTTCGGGGCGAAAACTCT
CAAGGATCTTACCGCTGTTGAGATCCAGTTCGATGTAACCCACTCGTGCACCCAACTGATCTTCAGCATC
TTTTACTTTCACCAGCGTTTCTGGGTGAGCAAAAACAGGAAGGCAAAATGCCGCAAAAAAGGGAATAAGG
GCGACACGGAAATGTTGAATACTCATACTCTTCCTTTTTCAATATTATTGAAGCATTTATCAGGGTTATT
GTCTCATGAGCGGATACATATTTGAATGTATTTAGAAAAATAAACAAATAGGGGTTCCGCGCACATTTCC
CCGAAAAGTGCCACCTGACGTCGACGGATCGGGAGATCAACTTGTTTATTGCAGCTTATAATGGTTACAA
ATAAAGCAATAGCATCACAAATTTCACAAATAAAGCATTTTTTTCACTGCATTCTAGTTGTGGTTTGTCC
AAACTCATCAATGTATCTTATCATGTCTGGATCAACTGGATAACTCAAGCTAACCAAAATCATCCCAAAC
TTCCCACCCCATACCCTATTACCACTGCCAATTACCTGTGGTTTCATTTACTCTAAACCTGTGATTCCTC
TGAATTATTTTCATTTTAAAGAAATTGTATTTGTTAAATATGTACTACAAACTTAGTAGTTGGAAGGGCT
AATTCACTCCCAAAGAAGACAAGATATCCTTGATCTGTGGATCTACCACACACAAGGCTACTTCCCTGAT
TAGCAGAACTACACACCAGGGCCAGGGGTCAGATATCCACTGACCTTTGGATGGTGCTACAAGCTAGTAC
CAGTTGAGCCAGATAAGGTAGAAGAGGCCAATAAAGGAGAGAACACCAGCTTGTTACACCCTGTGAGCCT
GCATGGGATGGATGACCCGGAGAGAGAAGTGTTAGAGTGGAGGTTTGACAGCCGCCTAGCATTTCATCAC
GTGGCCCGAGAGCTGCATCCGGAGTACTTCAAGAACTGCTGATATCGAGCTTGCTACAAGGGACTTTCCG
CTGGGGACTTTCCAGGGAGGCGTGGCCTGGGCGGGACTGGGGAGTGGCGAGCCCTCAGATCCTGCATATA
AGCAGCTGCTTTTTGCCTGTACTGGGTCTCTCTGGTTAGACCAGATCTGAGCCTGGGAGCTCTCTGGCTA
ACTAGGGAACCCACTGCTTAAGCCTCAATAAAGCTTGCCTTGAGTGCTTCAAGTAGTGTGTGCCCGTCTG
TTGTGTGACTCTGGTAACTAGAGATCCCTCAGACCCTTTTAGTCAGTGTGGAAAATCTCTAGCAGTGCCG
CCCGAACAGGGACTTGAAAGCGAAAGGGAAACCAGAGGAGCTCTCTCGACGCAGGACTCGGCTTGCTGAA
GCGCGCACGGCAAGAGGCGAAGGGCGGCGACTGGTGAGTACGCCAAAAATTTTGACTAGCGGAAGGCTAG
AAGGAAGAAGATGGTGCCAGAGCGTCAGTATTAAGCGGGGGAAAATTAGATCGCGAAGGGAAAAAATTCG
GTTAAGGCCAGG
Features (pLannotate 1.2.2; 41 found; start..end, strand, type, name):
     49..132     +  ncRNA          HIV GSL3: Accession: RF00376 - HIV gag stem loop 3 (GSL3)
    497..730     +  misc_feature   RRE: The Rev response element (RRE) of HIV-1 allows for Rev-dependent mRNA export from the nucleus to the cytoplasm.
   1107..1207    +  CDS            Rev (fragment): human immunodeficiency virus 1 (HIV-1) Rev protein; rev; enhances nuclear export of unspliced and incompletely spliced viral mRNAs
   1257..1374    +  misc_feature   cPPT/CTS: central polypurine tract and central termination sequence of HIV-1
   1439..1813    -  CDS            BleoR: antibiotic-binding protein; Sh ble from Streptoalloteichus hindustanus; confers resistance to bleomycin, phleomycin, and Zeocin™
   1833..1880    -  promoter       EM7 promoter: synthetic bacterial promoter&nbsp
   1950..2220    +  protein_bind   tetracycline response element: contains seven copies of the tetracycline operator tetO tetracycline repressor TetR
   2231..2248    +  misc_feature   MCS (fragment): pUC18/19 multiple cloning site
   2253..2291    +  promoter       minimal CMV promoter: human cytomegalovirus (CMV) immediate early promoter
   2391..2456    +  CDS            3xFLAG: three tandem FLAG® epitope tags, followed by an enterokinase cleavage site
   2460..3422    +  CDS            birA: BIRA_ECOLI - Also known as bioR, dhbB. Experimental evidence at protein level: Swiss-Prot protein existence level 1. Acts both as a biotin--[acetyl-CoA-carboxylase] ligase and a biotin-operon repressor. In the presence of ATP, BirA activates biotin to form the BirA-biotinyl-5'-adenylate (BirA-bio-5'-AMP or holoBirA) complex. HoloBirA can either transfer the biotinyl moiety to the biotin carboxyl carrier protein (BCCP) subunit of acetyl-CoA carboxylase, or bind to the biotin operator site and inhibit transcription of the operon. From Escherichia coli (strain K12).
   3432..4136    +  CDS            mCherry: mCherry is a basic (constitutively fluorescent) red fluorescent protein published in 2004, derived from Discosoma sp.. It is reported to be a very rapidly-maturing monomer with low acid sensitivity.
   4147..4436    +  CDS            Sec61β (fragment) (sequence partly withheld): human Sec61β subunit of the translocon in the endoplasmic reticulum; SEC61B
   4476..5687    +  promoter       UbC promoter: human ubiquitin C promoter
   5694..5727    -  protein_bind   loxP: Cre-mediated recombination occurs in the 8-bp core sequence (GCATACAT). Cre recombinase
   5734..6431    +  CDS            rtTA3 (fragment): reverse tetracycline transactivator 3 activates expression from Tet-responsive promoters in the presence of doxycycline
   6361..6471    +  CDS            VP48: 3 tandem repeats of the minimal activation domain of herpes simplex virus VP16 (Cheng et al., 2013)
   6481..6514    +  protein_bind   loxP: Cre-mediated recombination occurs in the 8-bp core sequence (GCATACAT). Cre recombinase
   6530..7102    +  misc_feature   IRES: internal ribosome entry site (IRES) of the encephalomyocarditis virus (EMCV)
   7120..7839    +  CDS            EGFP: the original enhanced GFP (Yang et al., 1996) mammalian codon-optimized
   7861..8449    +  misc_feature   WPRE: woodchuck hepatitis virus posttranscriptional regulatory element
   8466..8654    +  CDS            nef (fragment): NEF_HV1Z2 - Experimental evidence at protein level: Swiss-Prot protein existence level 1. Extracellular Nef protein targets CD4(+) T-lymphocytes for apoptosis by interacting with CXCR4 surface receptors. From Human immunodeficiency virus type 1 group M subtype D (isolate Z2/CDC-Z34) (HIV-1).
   8656..8889    +  LTR            3' LTR (ΔU3): self-inactivating 3' long terminal repeat (LTR) from HIV-1
   8996..9220    +  polyA_signal   bGH poly(A) signal: bovine growth hormone polyadenylation signal
   9224..9245    +  promoter       SV40 promoter (fragment): SV40 enhancer and early promoter
   9266..9694    +  rep_origin     f1 ori (sequence partly withheld): f1 bacteriophage origin of replication; arrow indicates direction of (+) strand synthesis
   9708..10037   +  promoter       SV40 promoter: SV40 enhancer and early promoter
  10114..10730   +  CDS            HygR (fragment): aminoglycoside phosphotransferase from E. coli confers resistance to hygromycin
  10740..10865   +  CDS            ble (fragment): BLE_KLEPN - Experimental evidence at protein level: Swiss-Prot protein existence level 1. Binding protein with a strong affinity to the bleomycin family of antibiotics. Binds to CL990; an antimitotic-antibiotic compound. From Klebsiella pneumoniae.
  10860..10981   +  polyA_signal   SV40 poly(A) signal: SV40 polyadenylation signal
  11052..11074   -  protein_bind   lac operator (fragment): The lac repressor binds to the lac operator to inhibit transcription in E. coli. This inhibition can be relieved by adding lactose or isopropyl-β-D-thiogalactopyranoside (IPTG). lac repressor encoded by lacI
  11078..11108   -  promoter       lac promoter: promoter for the E. coli lac operon
  11123..11144   -  protein_bind   CAP binding site: CAP binding activates transcription in the presence of cAMP. E. coli catabolite activator protein
  11157..11249   -  CDS            lacI (fragment): lac repressor; lacI; The lac repressor binds to the lac operator to inhibit transcription in E. coli. This inhibition can be relieved by adding lactose or isopropyl-β-D-thiogalactopyranoside (IPTG).
  11432..12020   -  rep_origin     ori: high-copy-number ColE1/pMB1/pBR322/pUC origin of replication
  12191..13051   -  CDS            AmpR: β-lactamase; bla; confers resistance to ampicillin, carbenicillin, and related antibiotics
  13052..13156   -  promoter       AmpR promoter: bla
  13204..13338   +  polyA_signal   SV40 poly(A) signal: SV40 polyadenylation signal
  13505..13834   +  CDS            nef (fragment): NEF_HV1BR - Experimental evidence at protein level: Swiss-Prot protein existence level 1. Extracellular Nef protein targets CD4(+) T-lymphocytes for apoptosis by interacting with CXCR4 surface receptors (PubMed:14990729). From Human immunodeficiency virus type 1 group M subtype B (isolate BRU/LAI) (HIV-1).
  13882..14139   +  LTR            5' LTR (truncated): truncated 5' long terminal repeat (LTR) from HIV-1
  14186..14290   +  misc_feature   HIV-1 Ψ (fragment): packaging signal of human immunodeficiency virus type 1
