[The description below was written by a language model from this plasmid's Addgene catalogue record and pLannotate feature annotations shown in this document.]
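Description:
pJW1512 is a 14.4 kb doxycycline-inducible lentiviral expression plasmid built on the pInducer11 backbone. It is maintained in E. coli through a high-copy ColE1/pUC-type origin with ampicillin resistance; an f1 origin and an EM7-driven bleomycin/Zeocin resistance gene are also annotated. The viral portion comprises a truncated HIV-1 5' LTR, the Ψ packaging signal, RRE, cPPT/CTS, WPRE and a self-inactivating ΔU3 3' LTR. These elements allow the region between the LTRs to be packaged into lentiviral particles and integrated into mammalian cells without regenerating an active viral promoter. Outside the LTRs, the table also lists an SV40 promoter followed by fragmentary hygromycin and bleomycin resistance sequences, which appear to be backbone remnants.

The payload is a 2 kb fusion gene placed by Gibson assembly under the TRE2 promoter, which consists of seven tetO repeats and a minimal CMV promoter. It encodes an N-terminal 3xFLAG tag, wild-type E. coli biotin ligase BirA, mCherry, and a human Sec61β fragment described as the tail anchor. This anchor should tether the ligase to the endoplasmic reticulum membrane, while FLAG and mCherry allow detection and visualisation of its localisation. Downstream, a human UbC promoter constitutively drives a loxP-flanked rtTA3 transactivator followed by an EMCV IRES and EGFP. Transduced cells are therefore marked green and carry the activator needed to switch on the BirA fusion when doxycycline is added.

The associated publication concerns proximity-specific ribosome profiling of cotranslational translocation at the ER. This is consistent with use of the construct as an ER-localised biotin ligase for labelling nearby tagged ribosomes, although the record itself does not spell out the biotinylation target.
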