Addgene plasmid #62366: pJW1512
Purpose: N-terminal 3X FLAG fused to wt BirA - mCherry - sec61ß
Depositing lab: Jonathan Weissman. Depositing organization: University of California, San Francisco (UCSF). Publication: Principles of ER cotranslational translocation revealed by proximity-specific ribosome profiling. Jan CH, Williams CC, Weissman JS. Science. 2014 Nov 7;346(6210):1257521. doi: 10.1126/science.1257521. Epub 2014 Nov 6. PubMed 25378630.
Backbone
  Vector backbone: pInducer11
  Backbone manufacturer: Elledge lab
  Total vector size (bp): 14367
  Vector type: Mammalian Expression, Lentiviral
Growth in bacteria
  Bacterial resistance: Ampicillin, 100 μg/mL
  Growth temperature: 37°C
  Growth strain: NEB Stable
  Copy number: High Copy
Gene/Insert
  Gene/Insert name: 3xFLAG-BirA-mCherry-Sec61beta tail anchor
  Species: H. sapiens (human)
  Insert size (bp): 2049
  GenBank ID: 10952
  Entrez Gene: SEC61B
  Promoter: pTRE2
  Cloning method: Gibson Cloning
  Sequencing primers: 5′ custom
Terms and licenses: Academic/Nonprofit Terms; Industry Terms: Not Available to Industry
How to cite: pJW1512 was a gift from Jonathan Weissman (Addgene plasmid # 62366 ; http://n2t.net/addgene:62366 ; RRID:Addgene_62366)
