>Addgene plasmid #62366 | pJW1512 | addgene partial sequence | sequence record 106434 | LNCX 5'-AGCTCGTTTAGTGAACCGTCAGATC-3'
CGCTGTTTTGACCTCCATAGAAGACACCGGGACCGATCCAGCCTACCGGTCGCCACCATGGACTACAAAG
ACCATGACGGTGATTATAAAGATCATGACATCGATTACAAGGATGACGATGACAAGCTTATGAAGGATAA
CACCGTGCCACTGAAATTGATTGCCCTGTTAGCGAACGGTGAATTTCACTCTGGCGAGCAGTTGGGTGAA
ACGCTGGGAATGAGCCGGGCGGCTATTAATAAACACATTCAGACACTGCGTGACTGGGGCGTTGATGTCT
TTACCGTTCCGGGTAAAGGATACAGCCTGCCTGAGCCTATCCAGTTACTTAATGCTAAACAGATATTGGG
TCAGCTGGATGGCGGTAGTGTAGCCGTGCTGCCAGTGATTGACTCCACGAATCAGTACCTTCTTGATCGT
ATCGGAGAGCTTAAATCGGGCGATGCTTGCATTGCAGAATACCAGCAGGCTGGCCGTGGTCGCCGGGGTC
GGAAATGGTTTTCGCCTTTTGGCGCAAACTTATATTTGTCGATGTTCTGGCGTCTGGAACAAGGCCCGGC
GGCGGCGATTGGTTTAAGTCTGGTTATCGGTATCGTGATGGCGGAAGTATTACGCAAGCTGGGTGCAGAT
AAAGTTCGTGTTAAATGGCCTAATGACCTCTATCTGCAGGATCGCAAGCTGGCAGGCATTCTGGTGGAGC
TGACTGGCAAAACTGGCGATGCGGCGCAAATAGTCATTGGAGCCGGGATCAACATGGCAATGCGCCGTGT
TGAAGAGAGTGTCGTTAATCAGGGGTGGATCACGCTGCAGGAAGCGGGGATCAATCTCGATCGTAATACG
TTGGCGGCCATGCTAATACGTGAATTACGTGCTGCGTTGGAACTCTTCGAACAAGAA
