>Addgene plasmid #62366 | pJW1512 | addgene partial sequence | sequence record 108449 | hUBCpro-F 5'-TGAAGCTCCGGTTTTGAACT-3'
AATGTAATCATTTGGGTCAATATGTAATTTTCAGTGTTAGACTAGTAAATTGTCCGCTAAATTCTGGCCG
TTTTTGGCTTTTTTGTTAGACGGATCCATAACTTCGTATAATGTATGCTATACGAAGTTATGCCACCATG
TCTAGACTGGACAAGAGCAAAGTCATAAACGGAGCTCTGGAATTACTCAATGGTGTCGGTATCGAAGGCC
TGACGACAAGGAAACTCGCTCAAAAGCTGGGAGTTGAGCAGCCTACCCTGTACTGGCACGTGAAGAACAA
GCGGGCCCTGCTCGATGCCCTGCCAATCGAGATGCTGGACAGGCATCATACCCACTTCTGCCCCCTGGAA
GGCGAGTCATGGCAAGACTTTCTGCGGAACAACGCCAAGTCATACCGCTGTGCTCTCCTCTCACATCGCG
ACGGGGCTAAAGTGCATCTCGGCACCCGCCCAACAGAGAAACAGTACGAAACCCTGGAAAATCAGCTCGC
GTTCCTGTGTCAGCAAGGCTTCTCCCTGGAGAACGCACTGTACGCTCTGTCCGCCGTGGGCCACTTTACA
CTGGGCTGCGTATTGGAGGAACAGGAGCATCAAGTAGCAAAAGAGGAAAGAGAGACACCTACCACCGATT
CTATGCCCCCACTTCTGAGACAAGCAATTGAGCTGTTCGACCGGCAGGGAGCCGAACCTGCCTTCCTTTT
CGGCCTGGAACTAATCATATGTGGCCTGGAGAAACAGCTAAAGTGCGAAAGCGGCGGGCCGACCGACGCC
CTTGACGATTTTGACTTAGACATGCTCCCAGCCGATGCCCTTGACGACTTTGACCTTGATATGCTGCCTG
CTGACGCTCTTGACGATT
