>Addgene plasmid #62366 | pJW1512 | addgene partial sequence | sequence record 108451 | mCherry-R 5'-TTGGTCACCTTCAGCTTGG-3'
CGCCCTCGATCTCGAACTCGTGGCCGTTCACGGAGCCCTCCATGTGCACCTTGAAGCGCATGAACTCCTT
GATGATGGCCATGTTATCCTCCTCGCCCTTGCTCACAGAACCTCCTTTTTCTGCACTACGCAGGGATATT
TCACCGCCCATCCAGGGTTTTATTATTCCATCCTGCTCAAGTAATAAAGCCCCCTGTTTGTCTATTCCGC
GTGAAATGCCAAATATTTCTTTATCACCAATGATAAGTTTCACTGGGCGATTAATAAAATTATCCAGCTT
TTCCCAGCGCGACAGATAAGGTGCCAATCCTTCTTGTTCGAAGAGTTCCAACGCAGCACGTAATTCACGT
ATTAGCATGGCCGCCAACGTATTACGATCGAGATTGATCCCCGCTTCCTGCAGCGTGATCCACCCCTGAT
TAACGACACTCTCTTCAACACGGCGCATTGCCATGTTGATCCCGGCTCCAATGACTATTTGCGCCGCATC
GCCAGTTTTGCCAGTCAGCTCCACCAGAATGCCTGCCAGCTTGCGATCCTGCAGATAGAGGTCATTAGGC
CATTTAACACGAACTTTATCTGCACCCAGCTTGCGTAATACTTCCGCCATCACGATACCGATAACCAGAC
TTAAACCAATCGCCGCCGCCGGGCCTTGTTCCAGACGCCAGAACATCGACAAATATAAGTTTGCGCCAAA
AGGCGAAAACCATTTCCGACCCCGGCGACCACGGCCAGCCTGCTGGTATTCTGCAATGCAAGCATCGCCC
GATTTAAGCTCTCCGATACGATCAAGAAGGTACTGATTCGTGGAGTCAATCACTGGCAGCACGGCTACAC
TACCGCCATCCAGCTGA
