>Addgene plasmid #62366 | pJW1512 | addgene partial sequence | sequence record 133286 | WPRE-R 5'-CATAGCGTAAAAGGAGCAACA-3'
ATCCAGAGGTTGATTGTTCCAGACGCGCTTAATTAATTACTTGTACAGCTCGTCCATGCCGAGAGTGATC
CCGGCGGCGGTCACGAACTCCAGCAGGACCATGTGATCGCGCTTCTCGTTGGGGTCTTTGCTCAGGGCGG
ACTGGGTGCTCAGGTAGTGGTTGTCGGGCAGCAGCACGGGGCCGTCGCCGATGGGGGTGTTCTGCTGGTA
GTGGTCGGCGAGCTGCACGCTGCCGTCCTCGATGTTGTGGCGGATCTTGAAGTTCACCTTGATGCCGTTC
TTCTGCTTGTCGGCCATGATATAGACGTTGTGGCTGTTGTAGTTGTACTCCAGCTTGTGCCCCAGGATGT
TGCCGTCCTCCTTGAAGTCGATGCCCTTCAGCTCGATGCGGTTCACCAGGGTGTCGCCCTCGAACTTCAC
CTCGGCGCGGGTCTTGTAGTTGCCGTCGTCCTTGAAGAAGATGGTGCGCTCCTGGACGTAGCCTTCGGGC
ATGGCGGACTTGAAGAAGTCGTGCTGCTTCATGTGGTCGGGGTAGCGGCTGAAGCACTGCACGCCGTAGG
TCAGGGTGGTCACGAGGGTGGGCCAGGGCACGGGCAGCTTGCCGGTGGTGCAGATGAACTTCAGGGTCAG
CTTGCCGTAGGTGGCATCGCCCTCGCCCTCGCCGGACACGCTGAACTTGTGGCCGTTTACGTCGCCGTCC
AGCTCGACCAGGATGGGCACCACCCCGGTGAACAGCTCCTCGCCCTTGCTCACCATGGTGGATCGATACA
TGGTATTATCGTGTTT
